>Addgene plasmid #217177 | pCMV-Mariner-6_Crp | addgene full sequence | sequence record 444283 | Addgene NGS Result
GACATTGATTATTGACTAGTTATTAATAGTAATCAATTACGGGGTCATTAGTTCATAGCCCATATATGGA
GTTCCGCGTTACATAACTTACGGTAAATGGCCCGCCTGGCTGACCGCCCAACGACCCCCGCCCATTGACG
TCAATAATGACGTATGTTCCCATAGTAACGCCAATAGGGACTTTCCATTGACGTCAATGGGTGGAGTATT
TACGGTAAACTGCCCACTTGGCAGTACATCAAGTGTATCATATGCCAAGTACGCCCCCTATTGACGTCAA
TGACGGTAAATGGCCCGCCTGGCATTATGCCCAGTACATGACCTTATGGGACTTTCCTACTTGGCAGTAC
ATCTACGTATTAGTCATCGCTATTACCATGGTGATGCGGTTTTGGCAGTACATCAATGGGCGTGGATAGC
GGTTTGACTCACGGGGATTTCCAAGTCTCCACCCCATTGACGTCAATGGGAGTTTGTTTTGGCACCAAAA
TCAACGGGACTTTCCAAAATGTCGTAACAACTCCGCCCCATTGACGCAAATGGGCGGTAGGCGTGTACGG
TGGGAGGTCTATATAAGCAGAGCTCTCTGGCTAACTAGAGAACCCACTGCTTACTGGCTTATCGAAATTA
ATACGACTCACTATAGGGAGACCCAAGCTTGGTACCGAGCTCGGATCCACTAGTAACGGCCGCCAGTGTG
CTGGAATTCGCCGCCACCATGGCCACCAATACCCCTAGCACCAGCGGTGGTCAGAAACGCAAGCGTGTGG
TGCTGACCATTACCCAGAAGCTGGATATCATTAAGCGCCTGGAAAAGGGCGAAAATCGCAACGGCCTGAT
GCAAGAGTTTAGCGTGGGCAGCAGCACCATTTACGACATCAAGGCCCAGCGTGCAGAACTGCTGCAGTTT
GTGACCAACAGCGAAACCAGCAAAGCCATTGAACAGCGCCGCACCCTGCATAAACCGAAACTGGAGCAGC
TGGACAAAATTCTGTATGAGTGGTTTGCCCTGAAACGCAGCGAAGGCGCACCTATTAGCGGCCCTATGCT
GATTGAAAAAGCCAAGGACTTCTATCAGCAGATGGGCATGACTGAAGCGTGCGTGTTCAGCGATGGTTGG
CTGAGCTGCTTTAAACTGCGCCATGGCATTCGCCGCTTAGATGTGAGCGGCGAGAAAAAGAGCGCGGATC
ACGAAGCGGCGGAAAAGTACTGCGCCTTTTTTCAGAAACTGGTGGCCGAGCATGGTGTTACCCCGGAGCA
GATTTACAACGCGGATGAAACGGGCTTATTTTGGCGTTGCCTGCCGACCTCAACTTTAGCGGGCGCGGGT
GAAGTTGGTGCAGCGGGTTTCAAACAGAGCAAAGATCGCCTGACCGTTTTAACTTGCGCGAACGCGGCAG
GTACCCACCGCATTAAACTGCTGGTGGTGGGCAAATTTCGTCGCCCTCGCGCGTTTAAAGGCGTTGTGCA
TCTGCCGGTGGAATATAAGGCACAGCCGAACGCGTGGATGGATAAAGAGATTTTCCTGCACTGGTTTCAC
CATGTGTTTGTGCCTGCGGTGAAAGAACACCTGAAGAAGCTGGGCAAACCGGAAGATACCAAGGTGATTC
TGATTCTGGATAACTGCCGCGCGCATCCTCCTGAAGCAGAACTGGTGAGCGGCAACATTTTCACCATTTT
TCTGCCGGCGAACGTGACTAGCCTGATTCAGCCTATGGACCAGGGCATCATCGAGAACCTGAAGAGCATC
TATCGCCGCGACTTTATGCGCAAACTGCTGAACTACGAGGGCAGCCTGCAGGAGTTCCAGAGCCAGTACA
CCATTAAGGACGCGATCTTTAACGTGGCGTGTGCGTGGTGTGCGGTTAAGAGCACCACCTTACGTCGTGC
GTGGCGCAAATTATGGGCGGCGGTGATGTTTGCGGAAGGCAGCAGCGATGAGGAAGAATTTGCCGGCTTT
AACGTGCGCCAGAAGAAGGAAAGCCTGAAAGAAATTCTGGACGTGCTGCAGAATGCCGATCCTACCAACC
CTCTGACCAAACTGAAGGACACCGAACTGGAGGAATGGGTGAACGTGGATCAGGATCTGGATGTGGCGCA
GACCTTAACCGACGCGGAAATCATTGAAAAAGTGGTGCATCCTGAACGTTCAACCGCCCCGGAACAAGAT
AGCGAGGAGGAAGATCATAGCGAGGAAACCAAAGTTGCGTGGGCAACCGCAGCACAATGTCTGGAAACCT
TTCTGAAGTTCGCGGAGCAGCAGAGCTCATATAGCGCGCAGGAAGTGATGCAGCTGCATGTGGTGCACAA
CAACTTCCTGAAAAAACGCCAGCTGACCTGTCGCCAAGCGGATATTCGCCGTCTGCTGCAACGTGCAAGC
GCGGCCTGCGTTAAAGATCCTGGCAGCTTATGTCGCGGCAGCGATATTGATGTGGATGACCCGCAAGAAG
AACCTCGCAGCGAAGCAGAACCTCGTAGCGAAGCAACCAGCGATCCGGAAGTTCCTAGCGAAGCGGCCGA
AGGTCAGTAATGAGCGGCCGCTCGAGCATGCATCTAGAGGGCCCTATTCTATAGTGTCACCTAAATGCTA
GAGCTCGCTGATCAGCCTCGACTGTGCCTTCTAGTTGCCAGCCATCTGTTGTTTGCCCCTCCCCCGTGCC
TTCCTTGACCCTGGAAGGTGCCACTCCCACTGTCCTTTCCTAATAAAATGAGGAAATTGCATCGCATTGT
CTGAGTAGGTGTCATTCTATTCTGGGGGGTGGGGTGGGGCAGGACAGCAAGGGGGAGGATTGGGAAGACA
ATAGCAGGCATGCTGGGGATGCGGTGGGCTCTATGGCTTCTGAGGCGGAAAGAACCAGCTGGGGCTCTAG
GGGGTATCCCC
[124 nt withheld, positions 2882-3005]
C
[91 nt withheld, positions 3007-3097]
A
[49 nt withheld, positions 3099-3147]
CCTTTGACGTTGGAGTCCACGTTCTTT
[37 nt withheld, positions 3175-3211]
ACCCTATCTCGGTCTATTCTTTTGATTTATAAGGGATTTTGCCGATTTCGGCCTATTGGTTAAAAAATGA
GCTGATTTAACAAAAATTTAACGCGAATTAATTCTGTGGAATGTGTGTCAGTTAGGGTGTGGAAAGTCCC
CAGGCTCCCCAGCAGGCAGAAGTATGCAAAGCATGCATCTCAATTAGTCAGCAACCAGGTGTGGAAAGTC
CCCAGGCTCCCCAGCAGGCAGAAGTATGCAAAGCATGCATCTCAATTAGTCAGCAACCATAGTCCCGCCC
CTAACTCCGCCCATCCCGCCCCTAACTCCGCCCAGTTCCGCCCATTCTCCGCCCCATGGCTGACTAATTT
TTTTTATTTATGCAGAGGCCGAGGCCGCCTCTGCCTCTGAGCTATTCCAGAAGTAGTGAGGAGGCTTTTT
TGGAGGCCTAGGCTTTTGCAAAAAGCTCCCCGAAATGACCGACCAAGCGACGCCCAACCTGCCATCACGA
GATTTCGATTCCACCGCCGCCTTCTATGAAAGGTTGGGCTTCGGAATCGTTTTCCGGGACGCCGGCTGGA
TGATCCTCCAGCGCGGGGATCTCATGCTGGAGTTCTTCGCCCACCCCAACTTGTTTATTGCAGCTTATAA
TGGTTACAAATAAAGCAATAGCATCACAAATTTCACAAATAAAGCATTTTTTTCACTGCATTCTAGTTGT
GGTTTGTCCAAACTCATCAATGTATCTTATCATGTCTGTATACCGTCGACCTCTAGCTAGAGCTTGGCGT
AATCATGGTCATAGCTGTTTCCTGTGTGAAATTGTTATCCGCTCACAATTCCACACAACATACGAGCCGG
AAGCATAAAGTGTAAAGCCTGGGGTGCCTAATGAGTGAGCTAACTCACATTAATTGCGTTGCGCTCACTG
CCCGCTTTCCAGTCGGGAAACCTGTCGTGCCAGCTGCATTAATGAATCGGCCAACGCGCGGGGAGAGGCG
GTTTGCGTATTGGGCGCTCTTCCGCTTCCTCGCTCACTGACTCGCTGCGCTCGGTCGTTCGGCTGCGGCG
AGCGGTATCAGCTCACTCAAAGGCGGTAATACGGTTATCCACAGAATCAGGGGATAACGCAGGAAAGAAC
ATGTGAGCAAAAGGCCAGCAAAAGGCCAGGAACCGTAAAAAGGCCGCGTTGCTGGCGTTTTTCCATAGGC
TCCGCCCCCCTGACGAGCATCACAAAAATCGACGCTCAAGTCAGAGGTGGCGAAACCCGACAGGACTATA
AAGATACCAGGCGTTTCCCCCTGGAAGCTCCCTCGTGCGCTCTCCTGTTCCGACCCTGCCGCTTACCGGA
TACCTGTCCGCCTTTCTCCCTTCGGGAAGCGTGGCGCTTTCTCATAGCTCACGCTGTAGGTATCTCAGTT
CGGTGTAGGTCGTTCGCTCCAAGCTGGGCTGTGTGCACGAACCCCCCGTTCAGCCCGACCGCTGCGCCTT
ATCCGGTAACTATCGTCTTGAGTCCAACCCGGTAAGACACGACTTATCGCCACTGGCAGCAGCCACTGGT
AACAGGATTAGCAGAGCGAGGTATGTAGGCGGTGCTACAGAGTTCTTGAAGTGGTGGCCTAACTACGGCT
ACACTAGAAGAACAGTATTTGGTATCTGCGCTCTGCTGAAGCCAGTTACCTTCGGAAAAAGAGTTGGTAG
CTCTTGATCCGGCAAACAAACCACCGCTGGTAGCGGTGGTTTTTTTGTTTGCAAGCAGCAGATTACGCGC
AGAAAAAAAGGATCTCAAGAAGATCCTTTGATCTTTTCTACGGGGTCTGACGCTCAGTGGAACGAAAACT
CACGTTAAGGGATTTTGGTCATGAGATTATCAAAAAGGATCTTCACCTAGATCCTTTTAAATTAAAAATG
AAGTTTTAAATCAATCTAAAGTATATATGAGTAAACTTGGTCTGACAGTTACCAATGCTTAATCAGTGAG
GCACCTATCTCAGCGATCTGTCTATTTCGTTCATCCATAGTTGCCTGACTCCCCGTCGTGTAGATAACTA
CGATACGGGAGGGCTTACCATCTGGCCCCAGTGCTGCAATGATACCGCGAGACCCACGCTCACCGGCTCC
AGATTTATCAGCAATAAACCAGCCAGCCGGAAGGGCCGAGCGCAGAAGTGGTCCTGCAACTTTATCCGCC
TCCATCCAGTCTATTAATTGTTGCCGGGAAGCTAGAGTAAGTAGTTCGCCAGTTAATAGTTTGCGCAACG
TTGTTGCCATTGCTACAGGCATCGTGGTGTCACGCTCGTCGTTTGGTATGGCTTCATTCAGCTCCGGTTC
CCAACGATCAAGGCGAGTTACATGATCCCCCATGTTGTGCAAAAAAGCGGTTAGCTCCTTCGGTCCTCCG
ATCGTTGTCAGAAGTAAGTTGGCCGCAGTGTTATCACTCATGGTTATGGCAGCACTGCATAATTCTCTTA
CTGTCATGCCATCCGTAAGATGCTTTTCTGTGACTGGTGAGTACTCAACCAAGTCATTCTGAGAATAGTG
TATGCGGCGACCGAGTTGCTCTTGCCCGGCGTCAATACGGGATAATACCGCGCCACATAGCAGAACTTTA
AAAGTGCTCATCATTGGAAAACGTTCTTCGGGGCGAAAACTCTCAAGGATCTTACCGCTGTTGAGATCCA
GTTCGATGTAACCCACTCGTGCACCCAACTGATCTTCAGCATCTTTTACTTTCACCAGCGTTTCTGGGTG
AGCAAAAACAGGAAGGCAAAATGCCGCAAAAAAGGGAATAAGGGCGACACGGAAATGTTGAATACTCATA
CTCTTCCTTTTTCAATATTATTGAAGCATTTATCAGGGTTATTGTCTCATGAGCGGATACATATTTGAAT
GTATTTAGAAAAATAAACAAATAGGGGTTCCGCGCACATTTCCCCGAAAAGTGCCACCTGACGTCGACGG
ATCGGGAGATCTCCCGATCCCCTATGGTGCACTCTCAGTACAATCTGCTCTGATGCCGCATAGTTAAGCC
AGTATCTGCTCCCTGCTTGTGTGTTGGAGGTCGCTGAGTAGTGCGCGAGCAAAATTTAAGCTACAACAAG
GCAAGGCTTGACCGACAATTGCATGAAGAATCTGCTTAGGGTTAGGCGTTTTGCGCTGCTTCGCGATGTA
CGGGCCAGATATACGCGTT
Features (pLannotate 1.2.2; 20 found; start..end, strand, type, name):
      1..380     +  enhancer       CMV enhancer: human cytomegalovirus immediate early enhancer
    381..584     +  promoter       CMV promoter: human cytomegalovirus (CMV) immediate early promoter
    580..613     +  LTR            5' LTR (truncated) (fragment): truncated 5' long terminal repeat (LTR) from HIV-1
    629..647     +  promoter       T7 promoter: promoter for bacteriophage T7 RNA polymerase
    743..2356    +  CDS            JRK: JERKY_HUMAN - Also known as JH8 From Homo sapiens (Human).
   2568..2586    -  promoter       SP6 promoter: promoter for bacteriophage SP6 RNA polymerase
   2612..2836    +  polyA_signal   bGH poly(A) signal: bovine growth hormone polyadenylation signal
   2840..2861    +  promoter       SV40 promoter (fragment): SV40 enhancer and early promoter
   2882..3310    +  rep_origin     f1 ori (sequence partly withheld): f1 bacteriophage origin of replication; arrow indicates direction of (+) strand synthesis
   3324..3653    +  promoter       SV40 promoter: SV40 enhancer and early promoter
   3666..3824    +  CDS            ble (fragment): BLE_KLEPN - Experimental evidence at protein level: Swiss-Prot protein existence level 1. Binding protein with a strong affinity to the bleomycin family of antibiotics. Binds to CL990; an antimitotic-antibiotic compound. From Klebsiella pneumoniae.
   3819..3940    +  polyA_signal   SV40 poly(A) signal: SV40 polyadenylation signal
   4013..4029    -  protein_bind   lac operator: The lac repressor binds to the lac operator to inhibit transcription in E. coli. This inhibition can be relieved by adding lactose or isopropyl-β-D-thiogalactopyranoside (IPTG). lac repressor encoded by lacI
   4037..4067    -  promoter       lac promoter: promoter for the E. coli lac operon
   4082..4103    -  protein_bind   CAP binding site: CAP binding activates transcription in the presence of cAMP. E. coli catabolite activator protein
   4116..4208    -  CDS            lacI (fragment): lac repressor; lacI; The lac repressor binds to the lac operator to inhibit transcription in E. coli. This inhibition can be relieved by adding lactose or isopropyl-β-D-thiogalactopyranoside (IPTG).
   4391..4979    -  rep_origin     ori: high-copy-number ColE1/pMB1/pBR322/pUC origin of replication
   5150..6010    -  CDS            AmpR: β-lactamase; bla; confers resistance to ampicillin, carbenicillin, and related antibiotics
   6011..6115    -  promoter       AmpR promoter: bla
   6174..6226    -  misc_feature   bom (fragment): basis of mobility region from pBR322
