[The description below was written by a language model from this plasmid's Addgene catalogue record and pLannotate feature annotations shown in this document.]
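Description:
pCMV-Mariner-6_Crp is a 6,380-nt mammalian expression plasmid built on a pCMV backbone to produce the Mariner-6_Crp transposase in cultured mammalian cells. It is maintained in E. coli through a high-copy ColE1/pUC-type origin and selected with ampicillin via the β-lactamase gene and its native promoter. An f1 phage origin is also present, along with leftover lac promoter/operator, CAP site and lacI fragments and a partial bom region that are backbone remnants.

The expression cassette consists of the human cytomegalovirus immediate-early enhancer and promoter, followed by a T7 promoter, an open reading frame of about 1.6 kb, an antisense SP6 promoter and the bovine growth hormone polyadenylation signal. The automated annotation labels this open reading frame as human JRK (Jerky). Given its position and the catalogue entry, it is presumably the synthetic Mariner-6_Crp transposase, and the label most likely reflects homology, since Jerky is a transposase-derived protein. No epitope tag or reporter is annotated. The flanking T7 and SP6 promoters could serve for in vitro transcription or as sequencing primer sites. Downstream, an SV40 early promoter precedes only a short fragment of the ble (bleomycin-family resistance) gene and an SV40 poly(A) signal, so a functional mammalian selection marker does not appear to be present. A very short hit to a truncated HIV-1 5' LTR just after the CMV promoter does not indicate a lentiviral vector.

The plasmid comes from a survey that tested 130 DNA transposons for activity in human cells. It serves as the transposase source, presumably delivered together with a separate transposon-bearing donor construct, which this record does not describe.
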