Addgene plasmid #217177: pCMV-Mariner-6_Crp
Purpose: Mammalian expression vector for expression of Mariner-6_Crp transposase (CMV promoter)
Depositing lab: Yong E Zhang. Depositing organization: Institute of Zoology, Chinese Academy of Sciences. Publication: Heterologous survey of 130 DNA transposons in human cells highlights their functional divergence and expands the genome engineering toolbox. Zhang T, Tan S, Tang N, Li Y, Zhang C, Sun J, Guo Y, Gao H, Cai Y, Sun W, Wang C, Fu L, Ma H, Wu Y, Hu X, Zhang X, Gee P, Yan W, Zhao Y, Chen Q, Guo B, Wang H, Zhang YE. Cell. 2024 Jul 11;187(14):3741-3760.e30. doi: 10.1016/j.cell.2024.05.007. Epub 2024 Jun 5. PubMed 38843831.
Backbone
  Vector backbone: pCMV
  Vector type: Mammalian Expression
Growth in bacteria
  Bacterial resistance: Ampicillin, 100 μg/mL
  Growth temperature: 37°C
  Growth strain: DH5alpha
  Copy number: High Copy
Gene/Insert
  Gene/Insert name: Mariner-6_Crp transposase
  Species: Synthetic
  Cloning method: Restriction Enzyme; 5′ cloning site Unknown (unknown if destroyed); 3′ cloning site Unknown (unknown if destroyed)
Terms and licenses: Academic/Nonprofit Terms; Industry Terms: Not Available to Industry
How to cite: pCMV-Mariner-6_Crp was a gift from Yong E Zhang (Addgene plasmid # 217177 ; http://n2t.net/addgene:217177 ; RRID:Addgene_217177)
